>Addgene plasmid #129047 | pSpdCas9-hudTET1CD-T2A-mCherry(PX458)-SghuTSDR-7 | depositor full sequence | sequence record 247393 | pSpdCas9-hudTET1CD-T2A-mCherry(PX458)-SghuTSDR-7 sequence 11406 bps
GAGGGCCTATTTCCCATGATTCCTTCATATTTGCATATACGATACAAGGCTGTTAGAGAGATAATTGGAA
TTAATTTGACTGTAAACACAAAGATATTAGTACAAAATACGTGACGTAGAAAGTAATAATTTCTTGGGTA
GTTTGCAGTTTTAAAATTATGTTTTAAAATGGACTATCATATGCTTACCGTAACTTGAAAGTATTTCGAT
TTCTTGGCTTTATATATCTTGTGGAAAGGACGAAACACCGTTCTCGGAACGAAACCTGTGTTTTAGAGCT
AGAAATAGCAAGTTAAAATAAGGCTAGTCCGTTATCAACTTGAAAAAGTGGCACCGAGTCGGTGCTTTTT
TGTTTTAGAGCTAGAAATAGCAAGTTAAAATAAGGCTAGTCCGTTTTTAGCGCGTGCGCCAATTCTGCAG
ACAAATGGCTCTAGAGGTACCCGTTACATAACTTACGGTAAATGGCCCGCCTGGCTGACCGCCCAACGAC
CCCCGCCCATTGACGTCAATAGTAACGCCAATAGGGACTTTCCATTGACGTCAATGGGTGGAGTATTTAC
GGTAAACTGCCCACTTGGCAGTACATCAAGTGTATCATATGCCAAGTACGCCCCCTATTGACGTCAATGA
CGGTAAATGGCCCGCCTGGCATTGTGCCCAGTACATGACCTTATGGGACTTTCCTACTTGGCAGTACATC
TACGTATTAGTCATCGCTATTACCATGGTCGAGGTGAGCCCCACGTTCTGCTTCACTCTCCCCATCTCCC
CCCCCTCCCCACCCCCAATTTTGTATTTATTTATTTTTTAATTATTTTGTGCAGCGATGGGGGCGGGGGG
GGGGGGGGGGCGCGCGCCAGGCGGGGCGGGGCGGGGCGAGGGGCGGGGCGGGGCGAGGCGGAGAGGTGCG
GCGGCAGCCAATCAGAGCGGCGCGCTCCGAAAGTTTCCTTTTATGGCGAGGCGGCGGCGGCGGCGGCCCT
ATAAAAAGCGAAGCGCGCGGCGGGCGGGAGTCGCTGCGACGCTGCCTTCGCCCCGTGCCCCGCTCCGCCG
CCGCCTCGCGCCGCCCGCCCCGGCTCTGACTGACCGCGTTACTCCCACAGGTGAGCGGGCGGGACGGCCC
TTCTCCTCCGGGCTGTAATTAGCTGAGCAAGAGGTAAGGGTTTAAGGGATGGTTGGTTGGTGGGGTATTA
ATGTTTAATTACCTGGAGCACCTGCCTGAAATCACTTTTTTTCAGGTTGGACCGGTGCCACCATGTACCC
ATACGATGTTCCAGATTACGCTTCGCCGAAGAAAAAGCGCAAGGTCGAAGCGTCCGACAAGAAGTACAGC
ATCGGCCTGGCCATCGGCACCAACTCTGTGGGCTGGGCCGTGATCACCGACGAGTACAAGGTGCCCAGCA
AGAAATTCAAGGTGCTGGGCAACACCGACCGGCACAGCATCAAGAAGAACCTGATCGGAGCCCTGCTGTT
CGACAGCGGCGAAACAGCCGAGGCCACCCGGCTGAAGAGAACCGCCAGAAGAAGATACACCAGACGGAAG
AACCGGATCTGCTATCTGCAAGAGATCTTCAGCAACGAGATGGCCAAGGTGGACGACAGCTTCTTCCACA
GACTGGAAGAGTCCTTCCTGGTGGAAGAGGATAAGAAGCACGAGCGGCACCCCATCTTCGGCAACATCGT
GGACGAGGTGGCCTACCACGAGAAGTACCCCACCATCTACCACCTGAGAAAGAAACTGGTGGACAGCACC
GACAAGGCCGACCTGCGGCTGATCTATCTGGCCCTGGCCCACATGATCAAGTTCCGGGGCCACTTCCTGA
TCGAGGGCGACCTGAACCCCGACAACAGCGACGTGGACAAGCTGTTCATCCAGCTGGTGCAGACCTACAA
CCAGCTGTTCGAGGAAAACCCCATCAACGCCAGCGGCGTGGACGCCAAGGCCATCCTGTCTGCCAGACTG
AGCAAGAGCAGACGGCTGGAAAATCTGATCGCCCAGCTGCCCGGCGAGAAGAAGAATGGCCTGTTCGGCA
ACCTGATTGCCCTGAGCCTGGGCCTGACCCCCAACTTCAAGAGCAACTTCGACCTGGCCGAGGATGCCAA
ACTGCAGCTGAGCAAGGACACCTACGACGACGACCTGGACAACCTGCTGGCCCAGATCGGCGACCAGTAC
GCCGACCTGTTTCTGGCCGCCAAGAACCTGTCCGACGCCATCCTGCTGAGCGACATCCTGAGAGTGAACA
CCGAGATCACCAAGGCCCCCCTGAGCGCCTCTATGATCAAGAGATACGACGAGCACCACCAGGACCTGAC
CCTGCTGAAAGCTCTCGTGCGGCAGCAGCTGCCTGAGAAGTACAAAGAGATTTTCTTCGACCAGAGCAAG
AACGGCTACGCCGGCTACATTGACGGCGGAGCCAGCCAGGAAGAGTTCTACAAGTTCATCAAGCCCATCC
TGGAAAAGATGGACGGCACCGAGGAACTGCTCGTGAAGCTGAACAGAGAGGACCTGCTGCGGAAGCAGCG
GACCTTCGACAACGGCAGCATCCCCCACCAGATCCACCTGGGAGAGCTGCACGCCATTCTGCGGCGGCAG
GAAGATTTTTACCCATTCCTGAAGGACAACCGGGAAAAGATCGAGAAGATCCTGACCTTCCGCATCCCCT
ACTACGTGGGCCCTCTGGCCAGGGGAAACAGCAGATTCGCCTGGATGACCAGAAAGAGCGAGGAAACCAT
CACCCCCTGGAACTTCGAGGAAGTGGTGGACAAGGGCGCTTCCGCCCAGAGCTTCATCGAGCGGATGACC
AACTTCGATAAGAACCTGCCCAACGAGAAGGTGCTGCCCAAGCACAGCCTGCTGTACGAGTACTTCACCG
TGTATAACGAGCTGACCAAAGTGAAATACGTGACCGAGGGAATGAGAAAGCCCGCCTTCCTGAGCGGCGA
GCAGAAAAAGGCCATCGTGGACCTGCTGTTCAAGACCAACCGGAAAGTGACCGTGAAGCAGCTGAAAGAG
GACTACTTCAAGAAAATCGAGTGCTTCGACTCCGTGGAAATCTCCGGCGTGGAAGATCGGTTCAACGCCT
CCCTGGGCACATACCACGATCTGCTGAAAATTATCAAGGACAAGGACTTCCTGGACAATGAGGAAAACGA
GGACATTCTGGAAGATATCGTGCTGACCCTGACACTGTTTGAGGACAGAGAGATGATCGAGGAACGGCTG
AAAACCTATGCCCACCTGTTCGACGACAAAGTGATGAAGCAGCTGAAGCGGCGGAGATACACCGGCTGGG
GCAGGCTGAGCCGGAAGCTGATCAACGGCATCCGGGACAAGCAGTCCGGCAAGACAATCCTGGATTTCCT
GAAGTCCGACGGCTTCGCCAACAGAAACTTCATGCAGCTGATCCACGACGACAGCCTGACCTTTAAAGAG
GACATCCAGAAAGCCCAGGTGTCCGGCCAGGGCGATAGCCTGCACGAGCACATTGCCAATCTGGCCGGCA
GCCCCGCCATTAAGAAGGGCATCCTGCAGACAGTGAAGGTGGTGGACGAGCTCGTGAAAGTGATGGGCCG
GCACAAGCCCGAGAACATCGTGATCGAAATGGCCAGAGAGAACCAGACCACCCAGAAGGGACAGAAGAAC
AGCCGCGAGAGAATGAAGCGGATCGAAGAGGGCATCAAAGAGCTGGGCAGCCAGATCCTGAAAGAACACC
CCGTGGAAAACACCCAGCTGCAGAACGAGAAGCTGTACCTGTACTACCTGCAGAATGGGCGGGATATGTA
CGTGGACCAGGAACTGGACATCAACCGGCTGTCCGACTACGATGTGGACGCCATCGTGCCTCAGAGCTTT
CTGAAGGACGACTCCATCGACAACAAGGTGCTGACCAGAAGCGACAAGAACCGGGGCAAGAGCGACAACG
TGCCCTCCGAAGAGGTCGTGAAGAAGATGAAGAACTACTGGCGGCAGCTGCTGAACGCCAAGCTGATTAC
CCAGAGAAAGTTCGACAATCTGACCAAGGCCGAGAGAGGCGGCCTGAGCGAACTGGATAAGGCCGGCTTC
ATCAAGAGACAGCTGGTGGAAACCCGGCAGATCACAAAGCACGTGGCACAGATCCTGGACTCCCGGATGA
ACACTAAGTACGACGAGAATGACAAGCTGATCCGGGAAGTGAAAGTGATCACCCTGAAGTCCAAGCTGGT
GTCCGATTTCCGGAAGGATTTCCAGTTTTACAAAGTGCGCGAGATCAACAACTACCACCACGCCCACGAC
GCCTACCTGAACGCCGTCGTGGGAACCGCCCTGATCAAAAAGTACCCTAAGCTGGAAAGCGAGTTCGTGT
ACGGCGACTACAAGGTGTACGACGTGCGGAAGATGATCGCCAAGAGCGAGCAGGAAATCGGCAAGGCTAC
CGCCAAGTACTTCTTCTACAGCAACATCATGAACTTTTTCAAGACCGAGATTACCCTGGCCAACGGCGAG
ATCCGGAAGCGGCCTCTGATCGAGACAAACGGCGAAACCGGGGAGATCGTGTGGGATAAGGGCCGGGATT
TTGCCACCGTGCGGAAAGTGCTGAGCATGCCCCAAGTGAATATCGTGAAAAAGACCGAGGTGCAGACAGG
CGGCTTCAGCAAAGAGTCTATCCTGCCCAAGAGGAACAGCGATAAGCTGATCGCCAGAAAGAAGGACTGG
GACCCTAAGAAGTACGGCGGCTTCGACAGCCCCACCGTGGCCTATTCTGTGCTGGTGGTGGCCAAAGTGG
AAAAGGGCAAGTCCAAGAAACTGAAGAGTGTGAAAGAGCTGCTGGGGATCACCATCATGGAAAGAAGCAG
CTTCGAGAAGAATCCCATCGACTTTCTGGAAGCCAAGGGCTACAAAGAAGTGAAAAAGGACCTGATCATC
AAGCTGCCTAAGTACTCCCTGTTCGAGCTGGAAAACGGCCGGAAGAGAATGCTGGCCTCTGCCGGCGAAC
TGCAGAAGGGAAACGAACTGGCCCTGCCCTCCAAATATGTGAACTTCCTGTACCTGGCCAGCCACTATGA
GAAGCTGAAGGGCTCCCCCGAGGATAATGAGCAGAAACAGCTGTTTGTGGAACAGCACAAGCACTACCTG
GACGAGATCATCGAGCAGATCAGCGAGTTCTCCAAGAGAGTGATCCTGGCCGACGCTAATCTGGACAAAG
TGCTGTCCGCCTACAACAAGCACCGGGATAAGCCCATCAGAGAGCAGGCCGAGAATATCATCCACCTGTT
TACCCTGACCAATCTGGGAGCCCCTGCCGCCTTCAAGTACTTTGACACCACCATCGACCGGAAGAGGTAC
ACCAGCACCAAAGAGGTGCTGGACGCCACCCTGATCCACCAGAGCATCACCGGCCTGTACGAGACACGGA
TCGACCTGTCTCAGCTGGGAGGCGACAAAAGGCCGGCGGCCACGAAAAAGGCCGGCCAGGGAGGAGGATC
CCTGCCCACCTGCAGCTGTCTTGATCGAGTTATACAAAAAGACAAAGGCCCATATTATACACACCTTGGG
GCAGGACCAAGTGTTGCTGCTGTCAGGGAAATCATGGAGAATAGGTATGGTCAAAAAGGAAACGCAATAA
GGATAGAAATAGTAGTGTACACCGGTAAAGAAGGGAAAAGCTCTCATGGGTGTCCAATTGCTAAGTGGGT
TTTAAGAAGAAGCAGTGATGAAGAAAAAGTTCTTTGTTTGGTCCGGCAGCGTACAGGCCACCACTGTCCA
ACTGCTGTGATGGTGGTGCTCATCATGGTGTGGGATGGCATCCCTCTTCCAATGGCCGACCGGCTATACA
CAGAGCTCACAGAGAATCTAAAGTCATACAATGGGCACCCTACCGACAGAAGATGCACCCTCAATGAAAA
TCGTACCTGTACATGTCAAGGAATTGATCCAGAGACTTGTGGAGCTTCATTCTCTTTTGGCTGTTCATGG
AGTATGTACTTTAATGGCTGTAAGTTTGGTAGAAGCCCAAGCCCCAGAAGATTTAGAATTGATCCAAGCT
CTCCCTTACATGAAAAAAACCTTGAAGATAACTTACAGAGTTTGGCTACACGATTAGCTCCAATTTATAA
GCAGTATGCTCCAGTAGCTTACCAAAATCAGGTGGAATATGAAAATGTTGCCCGAGAATGTCGGCTTGGC
AGCAAGGAAGGTCGACCCTTCTCTGGGGTCACTGCTTGCCTGGACTTCTGTGCTCATCCCTACAGGGCCA
TTCACAACATGAATAATGGAAGCACTGTGGTTTGTACCTTAACTCGAGAAGATAACCGCTCTTTGGGTGT
TATTCCTCAAGATGAGCAGCTCCATGTGCTACCTCTTTATAAGCTTTCAGACACAGATGAGTTTGGCTCC
AAGGAAGGAATGGAAGCCAAGATCAAATCTGGGGCCATCGAGGTCCTGGCACCCCGCCGCAAAAAAAGAA
CGTGTTTCACTCAGCCTGTTCCCCGTTCTGGAAAGAAGAGGGCTGCGATGATGACAGAGGTTCTTGCACA
TAAGATAAGGGCAGTGGAAAAGAAACCTATTCCCCGAATCAAGCGGAAGAATAACTCAACAACAACAAAC
AACAGTAAGCCTTCGTCACTGCCAACCTTAGGGAGTAACACTGAGACCGTGCAACCTGAAGTAAAAAGTG
AAACCGAACCCCATTTTATCTTAAAAAGTTCAGACAACACTAAAACTTATTCGCTGATGCCATCCGCTCC
TCACCCAGTGAAAGAGGCATCTCCAGGCTTCTCCTGGTCCCCGAAGACTGCTTCAGCCACACCAGCTCCA
CTGAAGAATGACGCAACAGCCTCATGCGGGTTTTCAGAAAGAAGCAGCACTCCCCACTGTACGATGCCTT
CGGGAAGACTCAGTGGTGCCAATGCTGCAGCTGCTGATGGCCCTGGCATTTCACAGCTTGGCGAAGTGGC
TCCTCTCCCCACCCTGTCTGCTCCTGTGATGGAGCCCCTCATTAATTCTGAGCCTTCCACTGGTGTGACT
GAGCCGCTAACGCCTCATCAGCCAAACCACCAGCCCTCCTTCCTCACCTCTCCTCAAGACCTTGCCTCTT
CTCCAATGGAAGAAGATGAGCAGCATTCTGAAGCAGATGAGCCTCCATCAGACGAACCCCTATCTGATGA
CCCCCTGTCACCTGCTGAGGAGAAATTGCCCCACATTGATGAGTATTGGTCAGACAGTGAGCACATCTTT
TTGGATGCAAATATTGGTGGGGTGGCCATCGCACCTGCTCACGGCTCGGTTTTGATTGAGTGTGCCCGGC
GAGAGCTGCACGCTACCACTCCTGTTGAGCACCCCAACCGTAATCATCCAACCCGCCTCTCCCTTGTCTT
TTACCAGCACAAAAACCTAAATAAGCCCCAACATGGTTTTGAACTAAACAAGATTAAGTTTGAGGCTAAA
GAAGCTAAGAATAAGAAAATGAAGGCCTCAGAGCAAAAAGACCAGGCAGCTAATGAAGGTCCAGAACAGT
CCTCTGAAGTAAATGAATTGAACCAAATTCCTTCTCATAAAGCATTAACATTAACCCATGACAATGTTGT
CACCGTGTCCCCTTATGCTCTCACACACGTTGCGGGGCCCTATAACCATTGGGTCATGGCCGGCCAGGCA
AAAAAGAAAAAGGAATTCGGCAGTGGAGAGGGCAGAGGAAGTCTGCTAACATGCGGTGACGTCGAGGAGA
ATCCTGGCCCAGTGAGCAAGGGCGAGGAGGATAACATGGCCATCATCAAGGAGTTCATGCGCTTCAAGGT
GCACATGGAGGGCTCCGTGAACGGCCACGAGTTCGAGATCGAGGGCGAGGGCGAGGGCCGCCCCTACGAG
GGCACCCAGACCGCCAAGCTGAAGGTGACCAAGGGTGGCCCCCTGCCCTTCGCCTGGGACATCCTGTCCC
CTCAGTTCATGTACGGCTCCAAGGCCTACGTGAAGCACCCCGCCGACATCCCCGACTACTTGAAGCTGTC
CTTCCCCGAGGGCTTCAAGTGGGAGCGCGTGATGAACTTCGAGGACGGCGGCGTGGTGACCGTGACCCAG
GACTCCTCCCTGCAGGACGGCGAGTTCATCTACAAGGTGAAGCTGCGCGGCACCAACTTCCCCTCCGACG
GCCCCGTAATGCAGAAGAAAACCATGGGCTGGGAGGCCTCCTCCGAGCGGATGTACCCCGAGGACGGCGC
CCTGAAGGGCGAGATCAAGCAGAGGCTGAAGCTGAAGGACGGCGGCCACTACGACGCTGAGGTCAAGACC
ACCTACAAGGCCAAGAAGCCCGTGCAGCTGCCCGGCGCCTACAACGTCAACATCAAGTTGGACATCACCT
CCCACAACGAGGACTACACCATCGTGGAACAGTACGAACGCGCCGAGGGCCGCCACTCCACCGGCGGCAT
GGACGAGCTGTACAAGTAAGAATTCTAACTAGAGCTCGCTGATCAGCCTCGACTGTGCCTTCTAGTTGCC
AGCCATCTGTTGTTTGCCCCTCCCCCGTGCCTTCCTTGACCCTGGAAGGTGCCACTCCCACTGTCCTTTC
CTAATAAAATGAGGAAATTGCATCGCATTGTCTGAGTAGGTGTCATTCTATTCTGGGGGGTGGGGTGGGG
CAGGACAGCAAGGGGGAGGATTGGGAAGAGAATAGCAGGCATGCTGGGGAGCGGCCGCAGGAACCCCTAG
TGATGGAGTTGGCCACTCCCTCTCTGCGCGCTCGCTCGCTCACTGAGGCCGGGCGACCAAAGGTCGCCCG
ACGCCCGGGCTTTGCCCGGGCGGCCTCAGTGAGCGAGCGAGCGCGCAGCTGCCTGCAGGGGCGCCTGATG
CGGTATTTTCTCCTTACGCATCTGTGCGGTATTTCACACCGCATA
[142 nt withheld, positions 8866-9007]
C
[141 nt withheld, positions 9009-9149]
CCTTTGACGTTGGAGTCCACGTTCTTT
[37 nt withheld, positions 9177-9213]
ACCCTATCTCGGGCTATTCTTTTGATTTATAAGGGATTTTGCCGATTTCGGCCTATTGGTTAAAAAATGA
GCTGATTTAACAAAAATTTAACGCGAATTTTAACAAAATATTAACGTTTACAATTTTATGGTGCACTCTC
AGTACAATCTGCTCTGATGCCGCATAGTTAAGCCAGCCCCGACACCCGCCAACACCCGCTGACGCGCCCT
GACGGGCTTGTCTGCTCCCGGCATCCGCTTACAGACAAGCTGTGACCGTCTCCGGGAGCTGCATGTGTCA
GAGGTTTTCACCGTCATCACCGAAACGCGCGAGACGAAAGGGCCTCGTGATACGCCTATTTTTATAGGTT
AATGTCATGATAATAATGGTTTCTTAGACGTCAGGTGGCACTTTTCGGGGAAATGTGCGCGGAACCCCTA
TTTGTTTATTTTTCTAAATACATTCAAATATGTATCCGCTCATGAGACAATAACCCTGATAAATGCTTCA
ATAATATTGAAAAAGGAAGAGTATGAGTATTCAACATTTCCGTGTCGCCCTTATTCCCTTTTTTGCGGCA
TTTTGCCTTCCTGTTTTTGCTCACCCAGAAACGCTGGTGAAAGTAAAAGATGCTGAAGATCAGTTGGGTG
CACGAGTGGGTTACATCGAACTGGATCTCAACAGCGGTAAGATCCTTGAGAGTTTTCGCCCCGAAGAACG
TTTTCCAATGATGAGCACTTTTAAAGTTCTGCTATGTGGCGCGGTATTATCCCGTATTGACGCCGGGCAA
GAGCAACTCGGTCGCCGCATACACTATTCTCAGAATGACTTGGTTGAGTACTCACCAGTCACAGAAAAGC
ATCTTACGGATGGCATGACAGTAAGAGAATTATGCAGTGCTGCCATAACCATGAGTGATAACACTGCGGC
CAACTTACTTCTGACAACGATCGGAGGACCGAAGGAGCTAACCGCTTTTTTGCACAACATGGGGGATCAT
GTAACTCGCCTTGATCGTTGGGAACCGGAGCTGAATGAAGCCATACCAAACGACGAGCGTGACACCACGA
TGCCTGTAGCAATGGCAACAACGTTGCGCAAACTATTAACTGGCGAACTACTTACTCTAGCTTCCCGGCA
ACAATTAATAGACTGGATGGAGGCGGATAAAGTTGCAGGACCACTTCTGCGCTCGGCCCTTCCGGCTGGC
TGGTTTATTGCTGATAAATCTGGAGCCGGTGAGCGTGGAAGCCGCGGTATCATTGCAGCACTGGGGCCAG
ATGGTAAGCCCTCCCGTATCGTAGTTATCTACACGACGGGGAGTCAGGCAACTATGGATGAACGAAATAG
ACAGATCGCTGAGATAGGTGCCTCACTGATTAAGCATTGGTAACTGTCAGACCAAGTTTACTCATATATA
CTTTAGATTGATTTAAAACTTCATTTTTAATTTAAAAGGATCTAGGTGAAGATCCTTTTTGATAATCTCA
TGACCAAAATCCCTTAACGTGAGTTTTCGTTCCACTGAGCGTCAGACCCCGTAGAAAAGATCAAAGGATC
TTCTTGAGATCCTTTTTTTCTGCGCGTAATCTGCTGCTTGCAAACAAAAAAACCACCGCTACCAGCGGTG
GTTTGTTTGCCGGATCAAGAGCTACCAACTCTTTTTCCGAAGGTAACTGGCTTCAGCAGAGCGCAGATAC
CAAATACTGTCCTTCTAGTGTAGCCGTAGTTAGGCCACCACTTCAAGAACTCTGTAGCACCGCCTACATA
CCTCGCTCTGCTAATCCTGTTACCAGTGGCTGCTGCCAGTGGCGATAAGTCGTGTCTTACCGGGTTGGAC
TCAAGACGATAGTTACCGGATAAGGCGCAGCGGTCGGGCTGAACGGGGGGTTCGTGCACACAGCCCAGCT
TGGAGCGAACGACCTACACCGAACTGAGATACCTACAGCGTGAGCTATGAGAAAGCGCCACGCTTCCCGA
AGGGAGAAAGGCGGACAGGTATCCGGTAAGCGGCAGGGTCGGAACAGGAGAGCGCACGAGGGAGCTTCCA
GGGGGAAACGCCTGGTATCTTTATAGTCCTGTCGGGTTTCGCCACCTCTGACTTGAGCGTCGATTTTTGT
GATGCTCGTCAGGGGGGCGGAGCCTATGGAAAAACGCCAGCAACGCGGCCTTTTTACGGTTCCTGGCCTT
TTGCTGGCCTTTTGCTCACATGT
Features (pLannotate 1.2.2; 21 found; start..end, strand, type, name):
      1..241     +  promoter       U6 promoter: RNA polymerase III promoter for human U6 snRNA
    270..345     +  misc_RNA       gRNA scaffold: guide RNA scaffold for the Streptococcus pyogenes CRISPR/Cas9 system
    352..395     +  misc_RNA       gRNA scaffold (fragment): guide RNA scaffold for the Streptococcus pyogenes CRISPR/Cas9 system
    442..727     +  enhancer       CMV enhancer: human cytomegalovirus immediate early enhancer; contains an 18-bp deletion relative to the standard CMV enhancer
    729..1006    +  promoter       chicken β-actin promoter: No description available
   1007..1235    +  intron         hybrid intron: hybrid between chicken β-actin (CBA) and minute virus of mice (MMV) introns (Gray et al., 2011)
   1256..1283    +  CDS            3xHA (fragment): three tandem HA epitope tags
   1316..5416    +  CDS            Cas9: Cas9 (Csn1) endonuclease from the Streptococcus pyogenes Type II CRISPR/Cas system generates RNA-guided double strand breaks in DNA
   5417..5450    +  CDS            nucleoplasmin NLS (fragment): bipartite nuclear localization signal from nucleoplasmin
   5462..7615    +  CDS            TET1 (fragment): TET1_HUMAN - Also known as CXXC6, KIAA1676, LCX. Experimental evidence at protein level: Swiss-Prot protein existence level 1. Dioxygenase that catalyzes the conversion of the modified genomic base 5-methylcytosine (5mC) into 5-hydroxymethylcytosine (5hmC) and plays a key role in active DNA demethylation. Also mediates subsequent conversion of 5hmC into 5-formylcytosine (5fC), and conversion of 5fC to 5-carboxylcytosine (5caC). Conversion of 5mC into 5hmC, 5fC and 5caC probably constitutes the first step in cytosine demethylation. Methylation at the C5 position of cytosine bases is an epigenet
   7618..7642    +  CDS            nucleoplasmin NLS (fragment): bipartite nuclear localization signal from nucleoplasmin
   7712..8418    +  CDS            mCherry (fragment): monomeric derivative of DsRed fluorescent protein (Shaner et al., 2004) mammalian codon-optimized
   8453..8564    +  polyA_signal   bGH poly(A) signal: bovine growth hormone polyadenylation signal
   8669..8809    +  repeat_region  AAV2 ITR: inverted terminal repeat of adeno-associated virus serotype 2 inverted
   8814..8865    -  misc_feature   bom (fragment): basis of mobility region from pBR322
   8884..9264    +  rep_origin     M13 ori (sequence partly withheld): M13 bacteriophage origin of replication; arrow indicates direction of (+) strand synthesis
   9340..9389    -  misc_feature   bom (fragment): basis of mobility region from pBR322
   9491..9526    -  CDS            rop (fragment): Rop protein, which maintains plasmids at low copy number; rop
   9621..9725    +  promoter       AmpR promoter: bla
   9726..10586   +  CDS            AmpR: β-lactamase; bla; confers resistance to ampicillin, carbenicillin, and related antibiotics
  10757..11345   +  rep_origin     ori: high-copy-number ColE1/pMB1/pBR322/pUC origin of replication
