>Addgene plasmid #129047 | pSpdCas9-hudTET1CD-T2A-mCherry(PX458)-SghuTSDR-7 | addgene full sequence | sequence record 256221 | Addgene NGS Result
GAGGGCCTATTTCCCATGATTCCTTCATATTTGCATATACGATACAAGGCTGTTAGAGAGATAATTGGAA
TTAATTTGACTGTAAACACAAAGATATTAGTACAAAATACGTGACGTAGAAAGTAATAATTTCTTGGGTA
GTTTGCAGTTTTAAAATTATGTTTTAAAATGGACTATCATATGCTTACCGTAACTTGAAAGTATTTCGAT
TTCTTGGCTTTATATATCTTGTGGAAAGGACGAAACACCGTTCTCGGAACGAAACCTGTGTTTTAGAGCT
AGAAATAGCAAGTTAAAATAAGGCTAGTCCGTTATCAACTTGAAAAAGTGGCACCGAGTCGGTGCTTTTT
TGTTTTAGAGCTAGAAATAGCAAGTTAAAATAAGGCTAGTCCGTTTTTAGCGCGTGCGCCAATTCTGCAG
ACAAATGGCTCTAGAGGTACCCGTTACATAACTTACGGTAAATGGCCCGCCTGGCTGACCGCCCAACGAC
CCCCGCCCATTGACGTCAATAGTAACGCCAATAGGGACTTTCCATTGACGTCAATGGGTGGAGTATTTAC
GGTAAACTGCCCACTTGGCAGTACATCAAGTGTATCATATGCCAAGTACGCCCCCTATTGACGTCAATGA
CGGTAAATGGCCCGCCTGGCATTGTGCCCAGTACATGACCTTATGGGACTTTCCTACTTGGCAGTACATC
TACGTATTAGTCATCGCTATTACCATGGTCGAGGTGAGCCCCACGTTCTGCTTCACTCTCCCCATCTCCC
CCCCCTCCCCACCCCCAATTTTGTATTTATTTATTTTTTAATTATTTTGTGCAGCGATGGGGGCGGGGGG
GGGGGGGGGGCGCGCGCCGGGGGGGGGGGGGGGGGGGGGGGGGGGGGGSGGGGSGRGGCGGAGAGGTGCG
GCGGCAGCCAATCAGAGCGGCGCGCTCCGAAAGTTTCCTTTTATGGCGAGGCGGCGGCGGCGGCGGCCCT
ATAAAAAGCGAAGCGCGCGGCGGGCGGGAGTCGCTGCGCGCTGCCTTCGCCCCGTGCCCCGCTCCGCCGC
CGCCTCGCGCCGCCCGCCCCGGCTCTGACTGACCGCGTTACTCCCACAGGTGAGCGGGCGGGACGGCCCT
TCTCCTCCGGGCTGTAATTAGCTGAGCAAGAGGTAAGGGTTTAAGGGATGGTTGGTTGGTGGGGTATTAA
TGTTTAATTACCTGGAGCACCTGCCTGAAATCACTTTTTTTCAGGTTGGACCGGTGCCACCATGTACCCA
TACGATGTTCCAGATTACGCTTCGCCGAAGAAAAAGCGCAAGGTCGAAGCGTCCGACAAGAAGTACAGCA
TCGGCCTGGCCATCGGCACCAACTCTGTGGGCTGGGCCGTGATCACCGACGAGTACAAGGTGCCCAGCAA
GAAATTCAAGGTGCTGGGCAACACCGACCGGCACAGCATCAAGAAGAACCTGATCGGAGCCCTGCTGTTC
GACAGCGGCGAAACAGCCGAGGCCACCCGGCTGAAGAGAACCGCCAGAAGAAGATACACCAGACGGAAGA
ACCGGATCTGCTATCTGCAAGAGATCTTCAGCAACGAGATGGCCAAGGTGGACGACAGCTTCTTCCACAG
ACTGGAAGAGTCCTTCCTGGTGGAAGAGGATAAGAAGCACGAGCGGCACCCCATCTTCGGCAACATCGTG
GACGAGGTGGCCTACCACGAGAAGTACCCCACCATCTACCACCTGAGAAAGAAACTGGTGGACAGCACCG
ACAAGGCCGACCTGCGGCTGATCTATCTGGCCCTGGCCCACATGATCAAGTTCCGGGGCCACTTCCTGAT
CGAGGGCGACCTGAACCCCGACAACAGCGACGTGGACAAGCTGTTCATCCAGCTGGTGCAGACCTACAAC
CAGCTGTTCGAGGAAAACCCCATCAACGCCAGCGGCGTGGACGCCAAGGCCATCCTGTCTGCCAGACTGA
GCAAGAGCAGACGGCTGGAAAATCTGATCGCCCAGCTGCCCGGCGAGAAGAAGAATGGCCTGTTCGGCAA
CCTGATTGCCCTGAGCCTGGGCCTGACCCCCAACTTCAAGAGCAACTTCGACCTGGCCGAGGATGCCAAA
CTGCAGCTGAGCAAGGACACCTACGACGACGACCTGGACAACCTGCTGGCCCAGATCGGCGACCAGTACG
CCGACCTGTTTCTGGCCGCCAAGAACCTGTCCGACGCCATCCTGCTGAGCGACATCCTGAGAGTGAACAC
CGAGATCACCAAGGCCCCCCTGAGCGCCTCTATGATCAAGAGATACGACGAGCACCACCAGGACCTGACC
CTGCTGAAAGCTCTCGTGCGGCAGCAGCTGCCTGAGAAGTACAAAGAGATTTTCTTCGACCAGAGCAAGA
ACGGCTACGCCGGCTACATTGACGGCGGAGCCAGCCAGGAAGAGTTCTACAAGTTCATCAAGCCCATCCT
GGAAAAGATGGACGGCACCGAGGAACTGCTCGTGAAGCTGAACAGAGAGGACCTGCTGCGGAAGCAGCGG
ACCTTCGACAACGGCAGCATCCCCCACCAGATCCACCTGGGAGAGCTGCACGCCATTCTGCGGCGGCAGG
AAGATTTTTACCCATTCCTGAAGGACAACCGGGAAAAGATCGAGAAGATCCTGACCTTCCGCATCCCCTA
CTACGTGGGCCCTCTGGCCAGGGGAAACAGCAGATTCGCCTGGATGACCAGAAAGAGCGAGGAAACCATC
ACCCCCTGGAACTTCGAGGAAGTGGTGGACAAGGGCGCTTCCGCCCAGAGCTTCATCGAGCGGATGACCA
ACTTCGATAAGAACCTGCCCAACGAGAAGGTGCTGCCCAAGCACAGCCTGCTGTACGAGTACTTCACCGT
GTATAACGAGCTGACCAAAGTGAAATACGTGACCGAGGGAATGAGAAAGCCCGCCTTCCTGAGCGGCGAG
CAGAAAAAGGCCATCGTGGACCTGCTGTTCAAGACCAACCGGAAAGTGACCGTGAAGCAGCTGAAAGAGG
ACTACTTCAAGAAAATCGAGTGCTTCGACTCCGTGGAAATCTCCGGCGTGGAAGATCGGTTCAACGCCTC
CCTGGGCACATACCACGATCTGCTGAAAATTATCAAGGACAAGGACTTCCTGGACAATGAGGAAAACGAG
GACATTCTGGAAGATATCGTGCTGACCCTGACACTGTTTGAGGACAGAGAGATGATCGAGGAACGGCTGA
AAACCTATGCCCACCTGTTCGACGACAAAGTGATGAAGCAGCTGAAGCGGCGGAGATACACCGGCTGGGG
CAGGCTGAGCCGGAAGCTGATCAACGGCATCCGGGACAAGCAGTCCGGCAAGACAATCCTGGATTTCCTG
AAGTCCGACGGCTTCGCCAACAGAAACTTCATGCAGCTGATCCACGACGACAGCCTGACCTTTAAAGAGG
ACATCCAGAAAGCCCAGGTGTCCGGCCAGGGCGATAGCCTGCACGAGCACATTGCCAATCTGGCCGGCAG
CCCCGCCATTAAGAAGGGCATCCTGCAGACAGTGAAGGTGGTGGACGAGCTCGTGAAAGTGATGGGCCGG
CACAAGCCCGAGAACATCGTGATCGAAATGGCCAGAGAGAACCAGACCACCCAGAAGGGACAGAAGAACA
GCCGCGAGAGAATGAAGCGGATCGAAGAGGGCATCAAAGAGCTGGGCAGCCAGATCCTGAAAGAACACCC
CGTGGAAAACACCCAGCTGCAGAACGAGAAGCTGTACCTGTACTACCTGCAGAATGGGCGGGATATGTAC
GTGGACCAGGAACTGGACATCAACCGGCTGTCCGACTACGATGTGGACGCCATCGTGCCTCAGAGCTTTC
TGAAGGACGACTCCATCGACAACAAGGTGCTGACCAGAAGCGACAAGAACCGGGGCAAGAGCGACAACGT
GCCCTCCGAAGAGGTCGTGAAGAAGATGAAGAACTACTGGCGGCAGCTGCTGAACGCCAAGCTGATTACC
CAGAGAAAGTTCGACAATCTGACCAAGGCCGAGAGAGGCGGCCTGAGCGAACTGGATAAGGCCGGCTTCA
TCAAGAGACAGCTGGTGGAAACCCGGCAGATCACAAAGCACGTGGCACAGATCCTGGACTCCCGGATGAA
CACTAAGTACGACGAGAATGACAAGCTGATCCGGGAAGTGAAAGTGATCACCCTGAAGTCCAAGCTGGTG
TCCGATTTCCGGAAGGATTTCCAGTTTTACAAAGTGCGCGAGATCAACAACTACCACCACGCCCACGACG
CCTACCTGAACGCCGTCGTGGGAACCGCCCTGATCAAAAAGTACCCTAAGCTGGAAAGCGAGTTCGTGTA
CGGCGACTACAAGGTGTACGACGTGCGGAAGATGATCGCCAAGAGCGAGCAGGAAATCGGCAAGGCTACC
GCCAAGTACTTCTTCTACAGCAACATCATGAACTTTTTCAAGACCGAGATTACCCTGGCCAACGGCGAGA
TCCGGAAGCGGCCTCTGATCGAGACAAACGGCGAAACCGGGGAGATCGTGTGGGATAAGGGCCGGGATTT
TGCCACCGTGCGGAAAGTGCTGAGCATGCCCCAAGTGAATATCGTGAAAAAGACCGAGGTGCAGACAGGC
GGCTTCAGCAAAGAGTCTATCCTGCCCAAGAGGAACAGCGATAAGCTGATCGCCAGAAAGAAGGACTGGG
ACCCTAAGAAGTACGGCGGCTTCGACAGCCCCACCGTGGCCTATTCTGTGCTGGTGGTGGCCAAAGTGGA
AAAGGGCAAGTCCAAGAAACTGAAGAGTGTGAAAGAGCTGCTGGGGATCACCATCATGGAAAGAAGCAGC
TTCGAGAAGAATCCCATCGACTTTCTGGAAGCCAAGGGCTACAAAGAAGTGAAAAAGGACCTGATCATCA
AGCTGCCTAAGTACTCCCTGTTCGAGCTGGAAAACGGCCGGAAGAGAATGCTGGCCTCTGCCGGCGAACT
GCAGAAGGGAAACGAACTGGCCCTGCCCTCCAAATATGTGAACTTCCTGTACCTGGCCAGCCACTATGAG
AAGCTGAAGGGCTCCCCCGAGGATAATGAGCAGAAACAGCTGTTTGTGGAACAGCACAAGCACTACCTGG
ACGAGATCATCGAGCAGATCAGCGAGTTCTCCAAGAGAGTGATCCTGGCCGACGCTAATCTGGACAAAGT
GCTGTCCGCCTACAACAAGCACCGGGATAAGCCCATCAGAGAGCAGGCCGAGAATATCATCCACCTGTTT
ACCCTGACCAATCTGGGAGCCCCTGCCGCCTTCAAGTACTTTGACACCACCATCGACCGGAAGAGGTACA
CCAGCACCAAAGAGGTGCTGGACGCCACCCTGATCCACCAGAGCATCACCGGCCTGTACGAGACACGGAT
CGACCTGTCTCAGCTGGGAGGCGACAAAAGGCCGGCGGCCACGAAAAAGGCCGGCCAGGGAGGAGGATCC
CTGCCCACCTGCAGCTGTCTTGATCGAGTTATACAAAAAGACAAAGGCCCATATTATACACACCTTGGGG
CAGGACCAAGTGTTGCTGCTGTCAGGGAAATCATGGAGAATAGGTATGGTCAAAAAGGAAACGCAATAAG
GATAGAAATAGTAGTGTACACCGGTAAAGAAGGGAAAAGCTCTCATGGGTGTCCAATTGCTAAGTGGGTT
TTAAGAAGAAGCAGTGATGAAGAAAAAGTTCTTTGTTTGGTCCGGCAGCGTACAGGCCACCACTGTCCAA
CTGCTGTGATGGTGGTGCTCATCATGGTGTGGGATGGCATCCCTCTTCCAATGGCCGACCGGCTATACAC
AGAGCTCACAGAGAATCTAAAGTCATACAATGGGCACCCTACCGACAGAAGATGCACCCTCAATGAAAAT
CGTACCTGTACATGTCAAGGAATTGATCCAGAGACTTGTGGAGCTTCATTCTCTTTTGGCTGTTCATGGA
GTATGTACTTTAATGGCTGTAAGTTTGGTAGAAGCCCAAGCCCCAGAAGATTTAGAATTGATCCAAGCTC
TCCCTTACATGAAAAAAACCTTGAAGATAACTTACAGAGTTTGGCTACACGATTAGCTCCAATTTATAAG
CAGTATGCTCCAGTAGCTTACCAAAATCAGGTGGAATATGAAAATGTTGCCCGAGAATGTCGGCTTGGCA
GCAAGGAAGGTCGACCCTTCTCTGGGGTCACTGCTTGCCTGGACTTCTGTGCTCATCCCTACAGGGCCAT
TCACAACATGAATAATGGAAGCACTGTGGTTTGTACCTTAACTCGAGAAGATAACCGCTCTTTGGGTGTT
ATTCCTCAAGATGAGCAGCTCCATGTGCTACCTCTTTATAAGCTTTCAGACACAGATGAGTTTGGCTCCA
AGGAAGGAATGGAAGCCAAGATCAAATCTGGGGCCATCGAGGTCCTGGCACCCCGCCGCAAAAAAAGAAC
GTGTTTCACTCAGCCTGTTCCCCGTTCTGGAAAGAAGAGGGCTGCGATGATGACAGAGGTTCTTGCACAT
AAGATAAGGGCAGTGGAAAAGAAACCTATTCCCCGAATCAAGCGGAAGAATAACTCAACAACAACAAACA
ACAGTAAGCCTTCGTCACTGCCAACCTTAGGGAGTAACACTGAGACCGTGCAACCTGAAGTAAAAAGTGA
AACCGAACCCCATTTTATCTTAAAAAGTTCAGACAACACTAAAACTTATTCGCTGATGCCATCCGCTCCT
CACCCAGTGAAAGAGGCATCTCCAGGCTTCTCCTGGTCCCCGAAGACTGCTTCAGCCACACCAGCTCCAC
TGAAGAATGACGCAACAGCCTCATGCGGGTTTTCAGAAAGAAGCAGCACTCCCCACTGTACGATGCCTTC
GGGAAGACTCAGTGGTGCCAATGCTGCAGCTGCTGATGGCCCTGGCATTTCACAGCTTGGCGAAGTGGCT
CCTCTCCCCACCCTGTCTGCTCCTGTGATGGAGCCCCTCATTAATTCTGAGCCTTCCACTGGTGTGACTG
AGCCGCTAACGCCTCATCAGCCAAACCACCAGCCCTCCTTCCTCACCTCTCCTCAAGACCTTGCCTCTTC
TCCAATGGAAGAAGATGAGCAGCATTCTGAAGCAGATGAGCCTCCATCAGACGAACCCCTATCTGATGAC
CCCCTGTCACCTGCTGAGGAGAAATTGCCCCACATTGATGAGTATTGGTCAGACAGTGAGCACATCTTTT
TGGATGCAAATATTGGTGGGGTGGCCATCGCACCTGCTCACGGCTCGGTTTTGATTGAGTGTGCCCGGCG
AGAGCTGCACGCTACCACTCCTGTTGAGCACCCCAACCGTAATCATCCAACCCGCCTCTCCCTTGTCTTT
TACCAGCACAAAAACCTAAATAAGCCCCAACATGGTTTTGAACTAAACAAGATTAAGTTTGAGGCTAAAG
AAGCTAAGAATAAGAAAATGAAGGCCTCAGAGCAAAAAGACCAGGCAGCTAATGAAGGTCCAGAACAGTC
CTCTGAAGTAAATGAATTGAACCAAATTCCTTCTCATAAAGCATTAACATTAACCCATGACAATGTTGTC
ACCGTGTCCCCTTATGCTCTCACACACGTTGCGGGGCCCTATAACCATTGGGTCATGGCCGGCCAGGCAA
AAAAGAAAAAGGAATTCGGCAGTGGAGAGGGCAGAGGAAGTCTGCTAACATGCGGTGACGTCGAGGAGAA
TCCTGGCCCAGTGAGCAAGGGCGAGGAGGATAACATGGCCATCATCAAGGAGTTCATGCGCTTCAAGGTG
CACATGGAGGGCTCCGTGAACGGCCACGAGTTCGAGATCGAGGGCGAGGGCGAGGGCCGCCCCTACGAGG
GCACCCAGACCGCCAAGCTGAAGGTGACCAAGGGTGGCCCCCTGCCCTTCGCCTGGGACATCCTGTCCCC
TCAGTTCATGTACGGCTCCAAGGCCTACGTGAAGCACCCCGCCGACATCCCCGACTACTTGAAGCTGTCC
TTCCCCGAGGGCTTCAAGTGGGAGCGCGTGATGAACTTCGAGGACGGCGGCGTGGTGACCGTGACCCAGG
ACTCCTCCCTGCAGGACGGCGAGTTCATCTACAAGGTGAAGCTGCGCGGCACCAACTTCCCCTCCGACGG
CCCCGTAATGCAGAAGAAAACCATGGGCTGGGAGGCCTCCTCCGAGCGGATGTACCCCGAGGACGGCGCC
CTGAAGGGCGAGATCAAGCAGAGGCTGAAGCTGAAGGACGGCGGCCACTACGACGCTGAGGTCAAGACCA
CCTACAAGGCCAAGAAGCCCGTGCAGCTGCCCGGCGCCTACAACGTCAACATCAAGTTGGACATCACCTC
CCACAACGAGGACTACACCATCGTGGAACAGTACGAACGCGCCGAGGGCCGCCACTCCACCGGCGGCATG
GACGAGCTGTACAAGTAAGAATTCTAACTAGAGCTCGCTGATCAGCCTCGACTGTGCCTTCTAGTTGCCA
GCCATCTGTTGTTTGCCCCTCCCCCGTGCCTTCCTTGACCCTGGAAGGTGCCACTCCCACTGTCCTTTCC
TAATAAAATGAGGAAATTGCATCGCATTGTCTGAGTAGGTGTCATTCTATTCTGGGGGGTGGGGTGGGGC
AGGACAGCAAGGGGGAGGATTGGGAAGAGAATAGCAGGCATGCTGGGGAGCGGCCGCAGGAACCCCTAGT
GATGGAGTTGGCCACTCCCTCTCTGCGCGCTCGCTCGCTCACTGAGGCCGGGCGACCAAAGGTCGCCCGA
CGCCCGGGCTTTGCCCGGGCGGCCTCAGTGAGCGAGCGAGCGCGCAGCTGCCTGCAGGGGCGCCTGATGC
GGTATTTTCTCCTTACGCATCTGTGCGGTATTTCACACCGCATA
[95 nt withheld, positions 8865-8959]
T
[46 nt withheld, positions 8961-9006]
C
[141 nt withheld, positions 9008-9148]
CCTTTGACGTTGGAGTCCACGTTCTTT
[37 nt withheld, positions 9176-9212]
ACTCTATCTCGGGCTATTCTTTTGATTTATAAGGGATTTTGCCGATTTCGGTCTATTGGTTAAAAAATGA
GCTGATTTAACAAAAATTTAACGCGAATTTTAACAAAATATTAACGTTTACAATTTTATGGTGCACTCTC
AGTACAATCTGCTCTGATGCCGCATAGTTAAGCCAGCCCCGACACCCGCCAACACCCGCTGACGCGCCCT
GACGGGCTTGTCTGCTCCCGGCATCCGCTTACAGACAAGCTGTGACCGTCTCCGGGAGCTGCATGTGTCA
GAGGTTTTCACCGTCATCACCGAAACGCGCGAGACGAAAGGGCCTCGTGATACGCCTATTTTTATAGGTT
AATGTCATGATAATAATGGTTTCTTAGACGTCAGGTGGCACTTTTCGGGGAAATGTGCGCGGAACCCCTA
TTTGTTTATTTTTCTAAATACATTCAAATATGTATCCGCTCATGAGACAATAACCCTGATAAATGCTTCA
ATAATATTGAAAAAGGAAGAGTATGAGTATTCAACATTTCCGTGTCGCCCTTATTCCCTTTTTTGCGGCA
TTTTGCCTTCCTGTTTTTGCTCACCCAGAAACGCTGGTGAAAGTAAAAGATGCTGAAGATCAGTTGGGTG
CACGAGTGGGTTACATCGAACTGGATCTCAACAGCGGTAAGATCCTTGAGAGTTTTCGCCCCGAAGAACG
TTTTCCAATGATGAGCACTTTTAAAGTTCTGCTATGTGGCGCGGTATTATCCCGTATTGACGCCGGGCAA
GAGCAACTCGGTCGCCGCATACACTATTCTCAGAATGACTTGGTTGAGTACTCACCAGTCACAGAAAAGC
ATCTTACGGATGGCATGACAGTAAGAGAATTATGCAGTGCTGCCATAACCATGAGTGATAACACTGCGGC
CAACTTACTTCTGACAACGATCGGAGGACCGAAGGAGCTAACCGCTTTTTTGCACAACATGGGGGATCAT
GTAACTCGCCTTGATCGTTGGGAACCGGAGCTGAATGAAGCCATACCAAACGACGAGCGTGACACCACGA
TGCCTGTAGCAATGGCAACAACGTTGCGCAAACTATTAACTGGCGAACTACTTACTCTAGCTTCCCGGCA
ACAATTAATAGACTGGATGGAGGCGGATAAAGTTGCAGGACCACTTCTGCGCTCGGCCCTTCCGGCTGGC
TGGTTTATTGCTGATAAATCTGGAGCCGGTGAGCGTGGAAGCCGCGGTATCATTGCAGCACTGGGGCCAG
ATGGTAAGCCCTCCCGTATCGTAGTTATCTACACGACGGGGAGTCAGGCAACTATGGATGAACGAAATAG
ACAGATCGCTGAGATAGGTGCCTCACTGATTAAGCATTGGTAACTGTCAGACCAAGTTTACTCATATATA
CTTTAGATTGATTTAAAACTTCATTTTTAATTTAAAAGGATCTAGGTGAAGATCCTTTTTGATAATCTCA
TGACCAAAATCCCTTAACGTGAGTTTTCGTTCCACTGAGCGTCAGACCCCGTAGAAAAGATCAAAGGATC
TTCTTGAGATCCTTTTTTTCTGCGCGTAATCTGCTGCTTGCAAACAAAAAAACCACCGCTACCAGCGGTG
GTTTGTTTGCCGGATCAAGAGCTACCAACTCTTTTTCCGAAGGTAACTGGCTTCAGCAGAGCGCAGATAC
CAAATACTGTTCTTCTAGTGTAGCCGTAGTTAGGCCACCACTTCAAGAACTCTGTAGCACCGCCTACATA
CCTCGCTCTGCTAATCCTGTTACCAGTGGCTGCTGCCAGTGGCGATAAGTCGTGTCTTACCGGGTTGGAC
TCAAGACGATAGTTACCGGATAAGGCGCAGCGGTCGGGCTGAACGGGGGGTTCGTGCACACAGCCCAGCT
TGGAGCGAACGACCTACACCGAACTGAGATACCTACAGCGTGAGCTATGAGAAAGCGCCACGCTTCCCGA
AGGGAGAAAGGCGGACAGGTATCCGGTAAGCGGCAGGGTCGGAACAGGAGAGCGCACGAGGGAGCTTCCA
GGGGGAAACGCCTGGTATCTTTATAGTCCTGTCGGGTTTCGCCACCTCTGACTTGAGCGTCGATTTTTGT
GATGCTCGTCAGGGGGGCGGAGCCTATGGAAAAACGCCAGCAACGCGGCCTTTTTACGGTTCCTGGCCTT
TTGCTGGCCTTTTGCTCACATGT
Features (pLannotate 1.2.2; 21 found; start..end, strand, type, name):
      1..241     +  promoter       U6 promoter: RNA polymerase III promoter for human U6 snRNA
    270..345     +  misc_RNA       gRNA scaffold: guide RNA scaffold for the Streptococcus pyogenes CRISPR/Cas9 system
    352..395     +  misc_RNA       gRNA scaffold (fragment): guide RNA scaffold for the Streptococcus pyogenes CRISPR/Cas9 system
    442..727     +  enhancer       CMV enhancer: human cytomegalovirus immediate early enhancer; contains an 18-bp deletion relative to the standard CMV enhancer
    729..1006    +  promoter       chicken β-actin promoter: No description available
   1007..1234    +  intron         hybrid intron: hybrid between chicken β-actin (CBA) and minute virus of mice (MMV) introns (Gray et al., 2011)
   1255..1282    +  CDS            3xHA (fragment): three tandem HA epitope tags
   1315..5415    +  CDS            Cas9: Cas9 (Csn1) endonuclease from the Streptococcus pyogenes Type II CRISPR/Cas system generates RNA-guided double strand breaks in DNA
   5416..5449    +  CDS            nucleoplasmin NLS (fragment): bipartite nuclear localization signal from nucleoplasmin
   5461..7614    +  CDS            TET1 (fragment): TET1_HUMAN - Also known as CXXC6, KIAA1676, LCX. Experimental evidence at protein level: Swiss-Prot protein existence level 1. Dioxygenase that catalyzes the conversion of the modified genomic base 5-methylcytosine (5mC) into 5-hydroxymethylcytosine (5hmC) and plays a key role in active DNA demethylation. Also mediates subsequent conversion of 5hmC into 5-formylcytosine (5fC), and conversion of 5fC to 5-carboxylcytosine (5caC). Conversion of 5mC into 5hmC, 5fC and 5caC probably constitutes the first step in cytosine demethylation. Methylation at the C5 position of cytosine bases is an epigenet
   7617..7641    +  CDS            nucleoplasmin NLS (fragment): bipartite nuclear localization signal from nucleoplasmin
   7711..8417    +  CDS            mCherry (fragment): monomeric derivative of DsRed fluorescent protein (Shaner et al., 2004) mammalian codon-optimized
   8452..8563    +  polyA_signal   bGH poly(A) signal: bovine growth hormone polyadenylation signal
   8668..8808    +  repeat_region  AAV2 ITR: inverted terminal repeat of adeno-associated virus serotype 2 inverted
   8813..8864    -  misc_feature   bom (fragment): basis of mobility region from pBR322
   8883..9338    +  rep_origin     f1 ori (sequence partly withheld): f1 bacteriophage origin of replication; arrow indicates direction of (+) strand synthesis
   9339..9388    -  misc_feature   bom (fragment): basis of mobility region from pBR322
   9490..9525    -  CDS            rop (fragment): Rop protein, which maintains plasmids at low copy number; rop
   9620..9724    +  promoter       AmpR promoter: bla
   9725..10585   +  CDS            AmpR: β-lactamase; bla; confers resistance to ampicillin, carbenicillin, and related antibiotics
  10756..11344   +  rep_origin     ori: high-copy-number ColE1/pMB1/pBR322/pUC origin of replication
