[The description below was written by a language model from this plasmid's Addgene catalogue record and pLannotate feature annotations shown in this document.]
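Description:
pSpdCas9-hudTET1CD-T2A-mCherry(PX458)-SghuTSDR-7 is a mammalian expression plasmid of about 11.4 kb built on the PX458 all-in-one CRISPR backbone. It is propagated in E. coli through a high-copy ColE1/pUC-type origin with ampicillin selection (AmpR under its own bla promoter). It also retains a filamentous phage f1/M13 origin and a single AAV2 ITR left over from the parental vector; with only one ITR annotated, it is a transfection plasmid rather than an AAV packaging construct. The depositor and NGS-verified sequences differ by one nucleotide in length and yield essentially identical feature maps.

Two expression units are present. A human U6 Pol III promoter drives an S. pyogenes-type single guide RNA (guide 7) directed at the human TSDR, the Treg-specific demethylated region of FOXP3 according to the associated publication title. Downstream, the CBh promoter (CMV enhancer, chicken β-actin promoter and hybrid intron) drives one open reading frame, terminated by a bGH polyadenylation signal. It encodes an N-terminal HA tag and NLS, nuclease-dead Cas9 (D10A, H840A), the human TET1 catalytic domain, NLS elements flanking that domain, and T2A-mCherry. The T2A peptide releases mCherry as a separate protein, so transfected cells can be identified or sorted by red fluorescence. The promoter field mentions EGFP, but the name, tag field and annotation all indicate mCherry.

The TET1 domain carries the inactivating H1671Y and D1673A substitutions, so the fusion binds the target locus without oxidising 5-methylcytosine. The plasmid therefore serves as the catalytically dead control for targeted DNA demethylation experiments, distinguishing effects of enzymatic demethylation from those of dCas9 binding alone.
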