Addgene plasmid #129047: pSpdCas9-hudTET1CD-T2A-mCherry(PX458)-SghuTSDR-7
Purpose: inactivated control (targeted DNA demethylation_human_TSDR), expression of dCas9-hudTET1CD-T2A-mCherry sgRNA7 targeting human TSDR
Depositing lab: Julia K Polansky. Depositing organization: Charite Universitaetsmedizin Berlin. Publication: Targeted De-Methylation of the FOXP3-TSDR Is Sufficient to Induce Physiological FOXP3 Expression but Not a Functional Treg Phenotype. Kressler C, Gasparoni G, Nordstrom K, Hamo D, Salhab A, Dimitropoulos C, Tierling S, Reinke P, Volk HD, Walter J, Hamann A, Polansky JK. Front Immunol. 2021 Jan 7;11:609891. doi: 10.3389/fimmu.2020.609891. eCollection 2020. PubMed 33488615.
Backbone
  Vector backbone: PX458
  Backbone manufacturer: Feng Zhang (Addgene plasmid # 48138)
  Vector type: Mammalian Expression
Growth in bacteria
  Bacterial resistance: Ampicillin, 100 μg/mL
  Growth temperature: 37°C
  Growth strain: DH5alpha
  Copy number: Unknown
Gene/Insert
  Gene/Insert name: dCas9-hudTET1CD, SgRNA7 (huTSDR) (alt name: dCas9-hudTET1CD-T2A-mCherry)
  gRNA/shRNA sequence: GTTCTCGGAACGAAACCTGT
  Species: Synthetic
  Mutation: dCas9 (D10A;H840A), catalytic domain huTET1 inactive (H1671Y; D1673A)
  Promoter: CbH (for dCas9-hudTET1CD-T2A-EGFP) U6 (for sgRNA)
  Tag / fusion protein: HA-Tag, NLS (N terminal on insert); T2A-mCherry (C terminal on backbone)
  Cloning method: Restriction Enzyme; 5′ cloning site Unknown (unknown if destroyed); 3′ cloning site Unknown (unknown if destroyed)
  Sequencing primers: 5′ SgRNA-cloning-site: hU6-F (GAGGGCCTATTTCCCATGATT)
Resource information
  A portion of this plasmid was derived from a plasmid made by: mCherry (BbsI removed) from Nicola Patron (Addgene plasmid # 50316); HA tag-NLS-dCas9 from Rudolf Jaenisch (Addgene plasmid # 48223); hudTET1CD from Keith Joung (Addgene plasmid # 49965).
Terms and licenses: Academic/Nonprofit Terms; Industry Terms: Not Available to Industry
How to cite: pSpdCas9-hudTET1CD-T2A-mCherry(PX458)-SghuTSDR-7 was a gift from Julia K Polansky (Addgene plasmid # 129047 ; http://n2t.net/addgene:129047 ; RRID:Addgene_129047)
